>Addgene plasmid #186467 | pQCXIP GFP-MOSPD2 WT | addgene full sequence | sequence record 366028 | Addgene NGS Result
CGTTACATAACTTACGGTAAATGGCCCGCCTGGCTGACCGCCCAACGACCCCCGCCCATTGACGTCAATA
ATGACGTATGTTCCCATAGTAACGCCAATAGGGACTTTCCATTGACGTCAATGGGTGGAGTATTTACGGT
AAACTGCCCACTTGGCAGTACATCAAGTGTATCATATGCCAAGTACGCCCCCTATTGACGTCAATGACGG
TAAATGGCCCGCCTGGCATTATGCCCAGTACATGACCTTATGGGACTTTCCTACTTGGCAGTACATCTAC
GTATTAGTCATCGCTATTACCATGGTGATGCGGTTTTGGCAGTACATCAATGGGCGTGGATAGCGGTTTG
ACTCACGGGGATTTCCAAGTCTCCACCCCATTGACGTCAATGGGAGTTTGTTTTGGCACCAAAATCAACG
GGACTTTCCAAAATGTCGTAACAACTCCGCCCCATTGACGCAAATGGGCGGTAGGCGTGTACGGTGGGAG
GTCTATATAAGCAGAGCTCAATAAAAGAGCCCACAACCCCTCACTCGGCGCGCCAGTCTTCCGATAGACT
GCGTCGCCCGGGTACCCGTATTCCCAATAAAGCCTCTTGCTGTTTGCATCCGAATCGTGGTCTCGCTGTT
CCTTGGGAGGGTCTCCTCTGAGTGATTGACTACCCACGACGGGGGTCTTTCATTTGGGGGCTCGTCCGGG
ATTTGGAGACCCCTGCCCAGGGACCACCGACCCACCACCGGGAGGTAAGCTGGCCAGCAACTTATCTGTG
TCTGTCCGATTGTCTAGTGTCTATGTTTGATGTTATGCGCCTGCGTCTGTACTAGTTAGCTAACTAGCTC
TGTATCTGGCGGACCCGTGGTGGAACTGACGAGTTCTGAACACCCGGCCGCAACCCTGGGAGACGTCCCA
GGGACTTTGGGGGCCGTTTTTGTGGCCCGACCTGAGGAAGGGAGTCGATGTGGAATCCGACCCCGTCAGG
ATATGTGGTTCTGGTAGGAGACGAGAACCTAAAACAGTTCCCGCCTCCGTCTGAATTTTTGCTTTCGGTT
TGGAACCGAAGCCGCGCGTCTTGTCTGCTGCAGCGCTGCAGCATCGTTCTGTGTTGTCTCTGTCTGACTG
TGTTTCTGTATTTGTCTGAAAATTAGGGCCAGACTGTTACCACTCCCTTAAGTTTGACCTTAGGTCACTG
GAAAGATGTCGAGCGGATCGCTCACAACCAGTCGGTAGATGTCAAGAAGAGACGTTGGGTTACCTTCTGC
TCTGCAGAATGGCCAACCTTTAACGTCGGATGGCCGCGAGACGGCACCTTTAACCGAGACCTCATCACCC
AGGTTAAGATCAAGGTCTTTTCACCTGGCCCGCATGGACACCCAGACCAGGTCCCCTACATCGTGACCTG
GGAAGCCTTGGCTTTTGACCCCCCTCCCTGGGTCAAGCCCTTTGTACACCCTAAGCCTCCGCCTCCTCTT
CCTCCATCCGCCCCGTCTCTCCCCCTTGAACCTCCTCGTTCGACCCCGCCTCGATCCTCCCTTTATCCAG
CCCTCACTCCTTCTCTAGGCGCCGGAATTGAAGATCTGGGGGATCGATCCTCTAGAGTCCGTTACATAAC
TTACGGTAAATGGCCCGCCTGGCTGACCGCCCAACGACCCCCGCCCATTGACGTCAATAATGACGTATGT
TCCCATAGTAACGCCAATAGGGACTTTCCATTGACGTCAATGGGTGGAGTATTTACGGTAAACTGCCCAC
TTGGCAGTACATCAAGTGTATCATATGCCAAGTACGCCCCCTATTGACGTCAATGACGGTAAATGGCCCG
CCTGGCATTATGCCCAGTACATGACCTTATGGGACTTTCCTACTTGGCAGTACATCTACGTATTAGTCAT
CGCTATTACCATGGTGATGCGGTTTTGGCAGTACATCAATGGGCGTGGATAGCGGTTTGACTCACGGGGA
TTTCCAAGTCTCCACCCCATTGACGTCAATGGGAGTTTGTTTTGGCACCAAAATCAACGGGACTTTCCAA
AATGTCGTAACAACTCCGCCCCATTGACGCAAATGGGCGGTAGGCGTGTACGGTGGGAGGTCTATATAAG
CAGAGCTCGTTTAGTGAACCGTCAGATCGCCTGGAGACGCCATCCACGCTGTTTTGACCTCCATAGAAGA
CACCGGGACCGATCCAGCCTCCGCGGCCGGGAACGGTGCATTGGAACGGACCTGCAGGAATTGATCCGCG
GCCGATGGTGAGCAAGGGCGAGGAGCTGTTCACCGGGGTGGTGCCCATCCTGGTCGAGCTGGACGGCGAC
GTAAACGGCCACAAGTTCAGCGTGTCCGGCGAGGGCGAGGGCGATGCCACCTACGGCAAGCTGACCCTGA
AGTTCATCTGCACCACCGGCAAGCTGCCCGTGCCCTGGCCCACCCTCGTGACCACCCTGACCTACGGCGT
GCAGTGCTTCAGCCGCTACCCCGACCACATGAAGCAGCACGACTTCTTCAAGTCCGCCATGCCCGAAGGC
TACGTCCAGGAGCGCACCATCTTCTTCAAGGACGACGGCAACTACAAGACCCGCGCCGAGGTGAAGTTCG
AGGGCGACACCCTGGTGAACCGCATCGAGCTGAAGGGCATCGACTTCAAGGAGGACGGCAACATCCTGGG
GCACAAGCTGGAGTACAACTACAACAGCCACAACGTCTATATCATGGCCGACAAGCAGAAGAACGGCATC
AAGGTGAACTTCAAGATCCGCCACAACATCGAGGACGGCAGCGTGCAGCTCGCCGACCACTACCAGCAGA
ACACCCCCATCGGCGACGGCCCCGTGCTGCTGCCCGACAACCACTACCTGAGCACCCAGTCCGCCCTGAG
CAAAGACCCCAACGAGAAGCGCGATCACATGGTCCTGCTGGAGTTCGTGACCGCCGCCGGGATCACTCTC
GGCATGGACGAGCTGTACAAGTCCGGACTCAGATCTCGAGCTCAAGCTTCGAATTCTGCAGAGAATCACG
CCCAGAATAAAGCCAAGCTCATCTCTGAGACCCGGAGGAGGTTCGAAGCTGAGTATGTGACAGATAAGTC
AGATAAATATGATGCACGTGATGTTGAAAGGCTACAACAAGATGATAACTGGGTTGAAAGTTACTTATCT
TGGAGACATAATATTGTAGATGAAACACTGAAGATGCTCGATGAGAGTTTTCAGTGGAGGAAAGAAATTT
CTGTCAATGACCTTAATGAATCCTCCATTCCCAGATGGTTATTGGAAATTGGTGTTATTTATCTCCATGG
TTATGACAAAGAAGGTAACAAATTGTTCTGGATCAGGGTGAAGTATCATGTAAAAGACCAGAAAACCATA
TTGGACAAAAAGAAGCTCATAGCATTCTGGTTGGAACGTTATGCTAAGAGGGAAAATGGGAAACCTGTAA
CAGTGATGTTTGACCTGTCAGAAACTGGAATAAATAGCATTGACATGGACTTTGTACGCTTTATCATCAA
CTGCTTTAAGGTTTATTACCCTAAATACCTCTCAAAAATAGTGATCTTTGATATGCCTTGGTTAATGAAT
GCTGCTTTCAAAATTGTGAAAACCTGGCTTGGTCCAGAAGCAGTGAGCTTGTTGAAGTTTACAAGCAAAA
ATGAAGTCCAGGACTATGTCAGTGTAGAATACCTGCCTCCCCACATGGGTGGAACTGATCCTTTCAAGTA
TAGCTATCCACCACTAGTAGATGATGACTTCCAGACCCCACTGTGTGAGAATGGGCCTATTACCAGTGAG
GATGAAACTTCAAGTAAAGAAGACATAGAAAGTGATGGCAAAGAAACATTGGAAACAATTTCTAATGAAG
AACAAACACCTCTTCTTAAAAAGATTAACCCAACCGAATCTACTTCCAAAGCAGAAGAAAATGAAAAAGT
TGATTCAAAAGTGAAAGCTTTCAAGAAACCATTGAGTGTATTTAAAGGCCCCTTACTACACATCAGCCCA
GCAGAAGAACTGTACTTTGGAAGTACAGAATCCGGAGAGAAGAAAACCTTAATAGTGTTGACAAATGTAA
CTAAAAATATAGTGGCATTTAAGGTGAGAACAACAGCTCCAGAAAAATACAGAGTCAAGCCAAGCAATAG
CAGCTGTGACCCGGGTGCATCAGTGGATATAGTTGTGTCTCCCCATGGGGGTTTAACAGTCTCTGCCCAA
GACCGTTTTCTGATAATGGCTGCAGAAATGGAACAGTCATCTGGCACAGGCCCAGCAGAATTAACTCAGT
TTTGGAAAGAAGTTCCCAGAAACAAAGTGATGGAACATAGGTTAAGATGCCATACTGTTGAAAGCAGTAA
ACCAAACACTCTTACGTTAAAAGACAATGCTTTCAATATGTCAGATAAAACCAGTGAAGATATATGTCTA
CAACTCAGTCGTTTACTAGAAAGCAATAGGAAGCTTGAAGACCAAGTTCAGCGTTGTATCTGGTTCCAGC
AGCTGCTGCTTTCCTTAACAATGCTCTTGCTTGCTTTTGTCACCTCTTTCTTCTATTTATTGTACAGTTA
AGGATCCGGAATTCCGCCCCCCCCCCCCCCCCCCCTCTCCCTCCCCCCCCCCTAACGTTACTGGCCGAAG
CCGCTTGGAATAAGGCCGGTGTGCGTTTGTCTATATGTTATTTTCCACCATATTGCCGTCTTTTGGCAAT
GTGAGGGCCCGGAAACCTGGCCCTGTCTTCTTGACGAGCATTCCTAGGGGTCTTTCCCCTCTCGCCAAAG
GAATGCAAGGTCTGTTGAATGTCGTGAAGGAAGCAGTTCCTCTGGAAGCTTCTTGAAGACAAACAACGTC
TGTAGCGACCCTTTGCAGGCAGCGGAACCCCCCACCTGGCGACAGGTGCCTCTGCGGCCAAAAGCCACGT
GTATAAGATACACCTGCAAAGGCGGCACAACCCCAGTGCCACGTTGTGAGTTGGATAGTTGTGGAAAGAG
TCAAATGGCTCTCCTCAAGCGTATTCAACAAGGGGCTGAAGGATGCCCAGAAGGTACCCCATTGTATGGG
ATCTGATCTGGGGCCTCGGTGCACATGCTTTACATGTGTTTAGTCGAGGTTAAAAAAACGTCTAGGCCCC
CCGAACCACGGGGACGTGGTTTTCCTTTGAAAAACACGATGATAAGCTTGCCACAACCCACAAGGAGACG
ACCTTCCATGACCGAGTACAAGCCCACGGTGCGCCTCGCCACCCGCGACGACGTCCCCCGGGCCGTACGC
ACCCTCGCCGCCGCGTTCGCCGACTACCCCGCCACGCGCCACACCGTCGACCCGGACCGCCACATCGAGC
GGGTCACCGAGCTGCAAGAACTCTTCCTCACGCGCGTCGGGCTCGACATCGGCAAGGTGTGGGTCGCGGA
CGACGGCGCCGCGGTGGCGGTCTGGACCACGCCGGAGAGCGTCGAAGCGGGGGCGGTGTTCGCCGAGATC
GGCCCGCGCATGGCCGAGTTGAGCGGTTCCCGGCTGGCCGCGCAGCAACAGATGGAAGGCCTCCTGGCGC
CGCACCGGCCCAAGGAGCCCGCGTGGTTCCTGGCCACCGTCGGCGTCTCGCCCGACCACCAGGGCAAGGG
TCTGGGCAGCGCCGTCGTGCTCCCCGGAGTGGAGGCGGCCGAGCGCGCCGGGGTGCCCGCCTTCCTGGAG
ACCTCCGCGCCCCGCAACCTCCCCTTCTACGAGCGGCTCGGCTTCACCGTCACCGCCGACGTCGAGGTGC
CCGAAGGACCGCGCACCTGGTGCATGACCCGCAAGCCCGGTGCCTGACGCCCGCCCCACGACCCGCAGCG
CCCGACCGAAAGGAGCGCACGACCCCATGGCTCCGACCGAAGCCACCCGGGGCGGCCCCGCCGACCCCGC
ACCCGCCCCCGAGGCCCACCGACTCTAGTCGAGGGCTGCAGCGCTGCAGAGGCCGAGTGCAGAACTGCTC
CAAAGGGACCTCAAGGCTTTCCGAGGGACACTAGGCTGACTCCATCGAGCCAGTGTAGAGATAAGCTTAT
CGATTAGTCCAATTTGTTAAAGACAGGATATCAGTGGTCCAGGCTCTAGTTTTGACTCAACAATATCACC
AGCTGAAGCCTATAGAGTACGAGCCATAGATAAAATAAAAGATTTTATTTAGTCTCCAGAAAAAGGGGGG
AATGAAAGACCCCACCTGTAGGTTTGGCAAGCTAGCTTAAGTAACGCCATTTTGCAAGGCATGGAAAAAT
ACATAACTGAGAATAGAGAAGTTCAGATCAAGGTCAGGAACAGATGGAACAGGGTCGACCCTAGAGAACC
ATCAGATGTTTCCAGGGTGCCCCAAGGACCTGAAATGACCCTGTGCCTTATTTGAACTAACCAATCAGTT
CGCTTCTCGCTTCTGTTCGCGCGCTTCTGCTCCCCGAGCTCAATAAAAGAGCCCACAACCCCTCACTCGG
GGCGCCAGTCCTCCGATTGACTGAGTCGCCCGGGTACCCGTGTATCCAATAAACCCTCTTGCAGTTGCAT
CCGACTTGTGGTCTCGCTGTTCCTTGGGAGGGTCTCCTCTGAGTGATTGACTACCCGTCAGCGGGGGTCT
TTCATTTGGGGGCTCGTCCGGGATCGGGAGACCCCTGCCCAGGGACCACCGACCCACCACCGGGAGGTAA
GCTGGCTGCCTCGCGCGTTTCGGTGATGACGGTGAAAACCTCTGACACATGCAGCTCCCGGAGACGGTCA
CAGCTTGTCTGTAAGCGGATGCCGGGAGCAGACAAGCCCGTCAGGGCGCGTCAGCGGGTGTTGGCGGGTG
TCGGGGCGCAGCCATGACCCAGTCACGTAGCGATAGCGGAGTGTAGATCCGGCTGTGGAATGTGTGTCAG
TTAGGGTGTGGAAAGTCCCCAGGCTCCCCAGCAGGCAGAAGTATGCAAAGCATGCATCTCAATTAGTCAG
CAACCAGGTGTGGAAAGTCCCCAGGCTCCCCAGCAGGCAGAAGTATGCAAAGCATGCATCTCAATTAGTC
AGCAACCATAGTCCCGCCCCTAACTCCGCCCATCCCGCCCCTAACTCCGCCCAGTTCCGCCCATTCTCCG
CCCCATGGCTGACTAATTTTTTTTATTTATGCAGAGGCCGAGGCCGCCTCGGCCTCTGAGCTATTCCAGA
AGTAGTGAGGAGGCTTTTTTGGAGGCCTAGGCTTTTGCAAAAAGCTTACTGGCTTAACTATGCGGCATCA
GAGCAGATTGTACTGAGAGTGCACCATATGCGGTGTGAAATACCGCACAGATGCGTAAGGAGAAAATACC
GCATCAGGCGCTCTTCCGCTTCCTCGCTCACTGACTCGCTGCGCTCGGTCGTTCGGCTGCGGCGAGCGGT
ATCAGCTCACTCAAAGGCGGTAATACGGTTATCCACAGAATCAGGGGATAACGCAGGAAAGAACATGTGA
GCAAAAGGCCAGCAAAAGGCCAGGAACCGTAAAAAGGCCGCGTTGCTGGCGTTTTTCCATAGGCTCCGCC
CCCCTGACGAGCATCACAAAAATCGACGCTCAAGTCAGAGGTGGCGAAACCCGACAGGACTATAAAGATA
CCAGGCGTTTCCCCCTGGAAGCTCCCTCGTGCGCTCTCCTGTTCCGACCCTGCCGCTTACCGGATACCTG
TCCGCCTTTCTCCCTTCGGGAAGCGTGGCGCTTTCTCATAGCTCACGCTGTAGGTATCTCAGTTCGGTGT
AGGTCGTTCGCTCCAAGCTGGGCTGTGTGCACGAACCCCCCGTTCAGCCCGACCGCTGCGCCTTATCCGG
TAACTATCGTCTTGAGTCCAACCCGGTAAGACACGACTTATCGCCACTGGCAGCAGCCACTGGTAACAGG
ATTAGCAGAGCGAGGTATGTAGGCGGTGCTACAGAGTTCTTGAAGTGGTGGCCTAACTACGGCTACACTA
GAAGGACAGTATTTGGTATCTGCGCTCTGCTGAAGCCAGTTACCTTCGGAAAAAGAGTTGGTAGCTCTTG
ATCCGGCAAACAAACCACCGCTGGTAGCGGTGGTTTTTTTGTTTGCAAGCAGCAGATTACGCGCAGAAAA
AAAGGATCTCAAGAAGATCCTTTGATCTTTTCTACGGGGTCTGACGCTCAGTGGAACGAAAACTCACGTT
AAGGGATTTTGGTCATGAGATTATCAAAAAGGATCTTCACCTAGATCCTTTTAAATTAAAAATGAAGTTT
TAAATCAATCTAAAGTATATATGAGTAAACTTGGTCTGACAGTTACCAATGCTTAATCAGTGAGGCACCT
ATCTCAGCGATCTGTCTATTTCGTTCATCCATAGTTGCCTGACTCCCCGTCGTGTAGATAACTACGATAC
GGGAGGGCTTACCATCTGGCCCCAGTGCTGCAATGATACCGCGAGACCCACGCTCACCGGCTCCAGATTT
ATCAGCAATAAACCAGCCAGCCGGAAGGGCCGAGCGCAGAAGTGGTCCTGCAACTTTATCCGCCTCCATC
CAGTCTATTAATTGTTGCCGGGAAGCTAGAGTAAGTAGTTCGCCAGTTAATAGTTTGCGCAACGTTGTTG
CCATTGCTGCAGGCATCGTGGTGTCACGCTCGTCGTTTGGTATGGCTTCATTCAGCTCCGGTTCCCAACG
ATCAAGGCGAGTTACATGATCCCCCATGTTGTGCAAAAAAGCGGTTAGCTCCTTCGGTCCTCCGATCGTT
GTCAGAAGTAAGTTGGCCGCAGTGTTATCACTCATGGTTATGGCAGCACTGCATAATTCTCTTACTGTCA
TGCCATCCGTAAGATGCTTTTCTGTGACTGGTGAGTACTCAACCAAGTCATTCTGAGAATAGTGTATGCG
GCGACCGAGTTGCTCTTGCCCGGCGTCAACACGGGATAATACCGCGCCACATAGCAGAACTTTAAAAGTG
CTCATCATTGGAAAACGTTCTTCGGGGCGAAAACTCTCAAGGATCTTACCGCTGTTGAGATCCAGTTCGA
TGTAACCCACTCGTGCACCCAACTGATCTTCAGCATCTTTTACTTTCACCAGCGTTTCTGGGTGAGCAAA
AACAGGAAGGCAAAATGCCGCAAAAAAGGGAATAAGGGCGACACGGAAATGTTGAATACTCATACTCTTC
CTTTTTCAATATTATTGAAGCATTTATCAGGGTTATTGTCTCATGAGCGGATACATATTTGAATGTATTT
AGAAAAATAAACAAATAGGGGTTCCGCGCACATTTCCCCGAAAAGTGCCACCTGACGTCTAAGAAACCAT
TATTATCATGACATTAACCTATAAAAATAGGCGTATCACGAGGCCCTTTCGTCTTCAAGAATTAGCTTGG
CCATTGCATACGTTGTATCCATATCATAATATGTACATTTATATTGGCTCATGTCCAACATTACCGCCAT
GTTGACATTGATTATTGACTAGTTATTAATAGTAATCAATTACGGGGTCATTAGTTCATAGCCCATATAT
GGAGTTCCG
Features (pLannotate 1.2.2; 24 found; start..end, strand, type, name):
    305..508     +  promoter       CMV promoter: human cytomegalovirus (CMV) immediate early promoter
    509..684     +  LTR            5' LTR (truncated): truncated long terminal repeat from Moloney murine sarcoma virus
    806..1080    +  misc_feature   MESV Ψ (fragment): packaging signal of murine embryonic stem cell virus
   1147..1563    +  CDS            gag (truncated): truncated Moloney murine leukemia virus (MMLV) gag gene lacking the start codon
   1600..1903    +  enhancer       CMV enhancer: human cytomegalovirus immediate early enhancer
   1904..2107    +  promoter       CMV promoter: human cytomegalovirus (CMV) immediate early promoter
   2245..2961    +  CDS            EGFP: EGFP is a basic (constitutively fluorescent) green fluorescent protein published in 1996, derived from Aequorea victoria. It is reported to be a rapidly-maturing weak dimer with moderate acid sensitivity.
   2962..3001    +  misc_feature   MCS (fragment): multiple cloning site
   2998..4548    +  CDS            MOSPD2: MSPD2_HUMAN - Experimental evidence at protein level: Swiss-Prot protein existence level 1. Endoplasmic reticulum-anchored receptor which modulates interorganelle contacts by interacting with other organelle-bound proteins via their FFAT motif (PubMed:29858488). Might have a more important role in endoplasmic reticulum and endosomes contacts (PubMed:29858488). Promotes migration of primary monocytes and neutrophils, in response to various chemokines (PubMed:28137892). From Homo sapiens (Human).
   4565..4585    -  promoter       chicken β-actin promoter (fragment): contains a 21-bp deletion relative to the standard chicken β-actin promoter
   4693..5155    +  misc_feature   IRES: internal ribosome entry site (IRES) of the encephalomyocarditis virus (EMCV)
   5188..5787    +  CDS            PuroR: puromycin N-acetyltransferase; pac from Streptomyces alboniger; confers resistance to puromycin
   5837..5902    +  CDS            dmpM (fragment): DMPM_STRAD - Protein inferred from homology: Swiss-Prot protein existence level 3. From Streptomyces alboniger.
   5915..5986    +  CDS            Mos (fragment): MOS_MOUSE - Experimental evidence at transcript level: Swiss-Prot protein existence level 2. From Mus musculus (Mouse).
   6019..6119    +  CDS            env (fragment): murine leukemia virus gPr80 envelope polyprotein precursor; env; proteolytically cleaved into gp70SU and p15TM subunits
   6161..6586    +  LTR            3' LTR (ΔU3): self-inactivating 3' long terminal repeat (LTR) from Moloney murine leukemia virus
   6655..6695    +  CDS            rop (fragment): Rop protein, which maintains plasmids at low copy number; rop
   6797..6835    +  misc_feature   bom (fragment): basis of mobility region from pBR322
   6852..7181    +  promoter       SV40 promoter: SV40 enhancer and early promoter
   7187..7288    +  misc_feature   bom (fragment): basis of mobility region from pBR322
   7474..8062    -  rep_origin     ori: high-copy-number ColE1/pMB1/pBR322/pUC origin of replication
   8233..9093    -  CDS            AmpR: β-lactamase; bla; confers resistance to ampicillin, carbenicillin, and related antibiotics
   9094..9198    -  promoter       AmpR promoter: bla
   9384..304     +  enhancer       CMV enhancer (across the origin): human cytomegalovirus immediate early enhancer
