[The description below was written by a language model from this plasmid's Addgene catalogue record and pLannotate feature annotations shown in this document.]
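Description:
pQCXIP GFP-MOSPD2 WT is a 9.5 kb self-inactivating gammaretroviral expression plasmid built on the Clontech pQCXIP backbone, designed to express human MOSPD2 fused to EGFP in mammalian cells, either by direct transfection or after packaging into retroviral particles. It is maintained in E. coli through a high-copy ColE1/pUC-type origin and an ampicillin resistance gene (β-lactamase with its own promoter).

The viral portion begins with a hybrid 5' end in which a CMV enhancer/promoter is joined to a truncated murine sarcoma virus LTR. This drives transcription of the genomic RNA in packaging cells and is followed by the Ψ packaging signal and a truncated, start-codon-less gag fragment that aids encapsidation. Because the 3' LTR carries a U3 deletion, the LTR promoter is inactivated after reverse transcription and integration, leaving expression dependent on the internal CMV immediate-early enhancer/promoter. That internal promoter drives a bicistronic transcript. The first cistron is EGFP joined through a short stretch of multiple-cloning-site sequence to the N terminus of the wild-type MOSPD2 coding sequence (about 1.55 kb). The second is the puromycin N-acetyltransferase gene, translated from an EMCV IRES, so puromycin selection enriches for cells that also express the fusion. The remaining small annotated fragments (env, Mos, rop, bom, a short β-actin promoter match) and an SV40 promoter region appear to be backbone remnants rather than functional payload.

MOSPD2 is an endoplasmic reticulum-anchored protein that binds FFAT motifs on proteins of other organelles to build membrane contact sites. The construct is suited to generating stable cell lines for fluorescence imaging of MOSPD2 localisation and function.
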