Addgene plasmid #186467: pQCXIP GFP-MOSPD2 WT
Purpose: Expression of human MOSPD2 fused to EGFP in mammalian cells
Depositing lab: Catherine Tomasetto. Depositing organization: Institut de Genetique et de Biologie Moleculaire et Cellulaire (IGBMC). Publication: Identification of MOSPD2, a novel scaffold for endoplasmic reticulum membrane contact sites. Di Mattia T, Wilhelm LP, Ikhlef S, Wendling C, Spehner D, Nomine Y, Giordano F, Mathelin C, Drin G, Tomasetto C, Alpy F. EMBO Rep. 2018 Jul;19(7). pii: embr.201745453. doi: 10.15252/embr.201745453. Epub 2018 Jun 1. PubMed 29858488.
Backbone
  Vector backbone: pQCXIP
  Backbone manufacturer: Clontech
  Backbone size w/o insert (bp): 7181
  Total vector size (bp): 9459
  Vector type: Mammalian Expression, Retroviral
  Selectable markers: Puromycin
Growth in bacteria
  Bacterial resistance: Ampicillin, 100 μg/mL
  Growth temperature: 37°C
  Growth strain: NEB Stable
  Copy number: High Copy
Gene/Insert
  Gene/Insert name: MOSPD2 motile sperm domain containing 2
  Species: H. sapiens (human)
  Insert size (bp): 1554
  GenBank ID: NM_152581
  Entrez Gene: MOSPD2
  Tag / fusion protein: EGFP (N terminal on insert)
Terms and licenses: Academic/Nonprofit Terms; Industry Terms: Not Available to Industry
How to cite: pQCXIP GFP-MOSPD2 WT was a gift from Catherine Tomasetto (Addgene plasmid # 186467 ; http://n2t.net/addgene:186467 ; RRID:Addgene_186467)
